>Addgene plasmid #165881 | pHSP70B-CP6-TK | addgene full sequence | sequence record 326294 | Addgene NGS Result
CTAGAATCCCAAAACAAACTGGTTATTGTGGTAGGTCATTTGTTTGGCAGAAAGAAAACTCGAGAAATTT
CTCTGGCCGTTATTCGTTATTCTCTCTTTTCTTTTTGGGTCGCTCCCTCTCTGCACTAATGCTCTCTCAC
TCTGTCACACAGTAAACGGCATACTGCTCTCGTTGGTTCGAGAGAGCGCGCCTCGAATGTTCGCGAAAAG
AGCGCCGGAGTATAAATAGAGGCGCTTCGTCTACGGAGCGACAATTCAATTCAAACAAGCAAAGTGAACA
CGTCGCTAAGCGAAAGCTAAGCAAATAAACAAGCGCAGCTGAACAAGCTAAACAATCTGCAGTAAAGTGC
AAGTTAAAGTGAATCAATTAAAAGTAACCAGCAACCAAGTAAATCAACTGCAACTACTGAAATCTGCCAA
GAAGTAATTATTGAATACAAGAAGAGAACTCTCAATACTCGAATCCATGTGGGAGTTTATTCTTGACACA
GATATTTATGATATAATAACTGAGTAAGCTTAACATAAGGAGGAAAACAAAATGGCCAGCTACCCCTGCC
ATCAGCACGCCAGCGCCTTCGATCAGGCTGCCCGCAGCCGCGGACACAACAACCGTCGCACCGCCCTGCG
CCCACGCCGCCAGCAGAAGGCCACCGAAGTCCGCTTGGAGCAGAAGATGCCCACACTGCTGCGCGTGTAC
ATCGATGGCCCCCATGGCATGGGCAAGACCACCACGACCCAACTGCTGGTCGCCCTGGGCAGCCGCGACG
ACATCGTCTACGTGCCCGAGCCCATGACCTACTGGCAAGTCCTGGGCGCCTCCGAGACAATTGCCAACAT
CTACACCACCCAGCACCGCTTGGATCAGGGCGAGATCAGTGCCGGCGACGCCGCCGTGGTGATGACCAGC
GCCCAGATCACCATGGGAATGCCCTACGCCGTGACCGATGCCGTCCTGGCCCCCCACATTGGAGGCGAGG
CCGGCAGCTCGCATGCCCCACCCCCAGCCCTGACAATCTTCCTGGATCGCCACCCGATCGCCTTCATGCT
GTGCTACCCAGCCGCCCGTTATCTGATGGGCAGCATGACCCCCCAGGCCGTGCTGGCCTTCGTGGCCCTG
ATCCCCCCGACCCTGCCCGGCACCAACATCGTGCTGGGAGCCCTGCCCGAGGATCGCCACATCGACCGCC
TGGCCAAGCGCCAGCGTCCAGGAGAGCGCCTGGATCTGGCCATGCTGGCCGCCATCCGCCGCGTGTACGG
CCTGCTGGCCAACACCGTGCGCTATCTTCAAGGAGGCGGCTCCTGGCGCGAGGATTGGGGCCAACTGTCC
GGAACGGCCGTGCCACCCCAGGGAGCCGAGCCCCAGAGCAATGCCGGCCCACGCCCCCACATCGGCGATA
CCCTGTTTACGCTGTTCCGTGCCCCCGAGCTGCTGGCCCCGAACGGCGATTTGTACAATGTGTTCGCCTG
GGCCCTGGATGTGCTGGCGAAGCGTCTGCGCCCCATGCACGTGTTCATCCTGGATTACGATCAAAGCCCA
GCCGGATGCCGCGACGCCCTCTTGCAATTGACAAGCGGCATGGTGCAGACCCATGTGACCACCCCCGGCA
GCATCCCCACAATCTGCGATCTGGCCCGCACATTCGCCCGCGAGATGGGCGAGGCTAATTAAGCTTGGCA
ATAAAAAGACAGAATAAAACGCACGGGTGTTGGGTCGTTTGTTCCGCTTGAGACGAAGCTTGACACGGTT
ATCCACAGAATCAGGGGATAACGCAGGAAAGAACATGTGAGCAAAAGGCCAGCAAAAGGCCAGGAACCGT
AAAAAGGCCGCGTTGCTGGCGTTTTTCCATAGGCTCCGCCCCCCTGACGAGCATCACAAAAATCGACGCT
CAAGTCAGAGGTGGCGAAACCCGACAGGACTATAAAGATACCAGGCGTTTCCCCCTGGAAGCTCCCTCGT
GCGCTCTCCTGTTCCGACCCTGCCGCTTACCGGATACCTGTCCGCCTTTCTCCCTTCGGGAAGCGTGGCG
CTTTCTCATAGCTCACGCTGTAGGTATCTCAGTTCGGTGTAGGTCGTTCGCTCCAAGCTGGGCTGTGTGC
ACGAACCCCCCGTTCAGCCCGACCGCTGCGCCTTATCCGGTAACTATCGTCTTGAGTCCAACCCGGTAAG
ACACGACTTATCGCCACTGGCAGCAGCCACTGGTAACAGGATTAGCAGAGCGAGGTATGTAGGCGGTGCT
ACAGAGTTCTTGAAGTGGTGGCCTAACTACGGCTACACTAGAAGAACAGTATTTGGTATCTGCGCTCTGC
TGAAGCCAGTTACCTTCGGAAAAAGAGTTGGTAGCTCTTGATCCGGCAAACAAACCACCGCTGGTAGCGG
TGGTTTTTTTGTTTGCAAGCAGCAGATTACGCGCAGAAAAAAAGGATCTCAAGAAGATCCTTTGATCTTT
TCTACGGGGTCTGACGCTCAGTGGAACGAAAACTCACGTTAAGGGATTTTGGTCATGAGATTATCAAAAA
GGATCTTCACCTAGATCCTTTTGTGATGATCGGCACGTAAGAGGTTCCAACTTTCACCATAATGAAATAA
GATCACTACCGGGCGTATTTTTTGAGTTATCGAGATTTTCAGGAGCTAAGGAAGCTAAAATGAGCCATAT
TCAACGGGAAACGTCTTGCTCAAGGCCGCGATTAAATTCCAACATGGATGCTGATTTATATGGGTATAAA
TGGGCTCGCGATAATGTCGGGCAATCAGGTGCGACAATCTACCGATTGTATGGGAAGCCCGATGCGCCAG
AGTTGTTTCTGAAACATGGCAAAGGTAGCGTTGCCAATGATGTTACAGATGAGATGGTCAGACTAAACTG
GCTGACGGAATTTATGCCTCTTCCGACCATCAAGCATTTTATCCGTACTCCTGATGATGCATGGTTACTC
ACCACTGCGATCCCAGGGAAAACAGCATTCCAGGTATTAGAAGAATATCCTGATTCAGGTGAAAATATTG
TTGATGCGCTGGCAGTGTTCCTGCGCCGGTTGCATTCGATTCCTGTTTGTAATTGTCCTTTTAACAGCGA
TCGCGTATTTCGACTCGCTCAGGCGCAATCACGAATGAATAACGGTTTGGTTGATGCGAGTGATTTTGAT
GACGAGCGTAATGGCTGGCCTGTTGAACAAGTCTGGAAAGAAATGCATAAACTTTTGCCATTCTCACCGG
ATTCAGTAGTCACTCATGGTGATTTCTCACTTGATAACCTTATTTTTGACGAGGGGAAATTAATAGGTTG
TATTGATGTTGGACGAGTCGGAATCGCAGACCGATACCAGGATCTTGCCATCCTATGGAACTGCCTCGGT
GAGTTTTCTCCTTCATTACAGAAACGGCTTTTTCAAAAATATGGTATTGATAATCCTGATATGAATAAAT
TGCAGTTTCATTTGATGCTCGATGAGTTTTTCTGATTTTTTTTAAGGCAGTTATTGGTGCCCTTAAACGC
CTGGTTGCTACGCCTGAATAAGTGATAATAAGCGGATGAATGGCAGAAATTCGATGATAAGCTGTCAAAC
ATGATGT
[125 nt withheld, positions 3578-3702]
C
[91 nt withheld, positions 3704-3794]
AGGGTGATGGTTCACGTAGTGGGCCAGCGCCCTGATAGACGGTTTTTCGCCCTTTGACGTTGGAGTCCAC
GTTCTTT
[37 nt withheld, positions 3872-3908]
ACCCTATCTCGGTCTATTCTTTTGATTTATAAGGGATTTTGCCGATTTCGGCCTATTGGTTAAAAAATGA
GCTGATTTAACAAAAATTTAACGCGAATTTTAACAAAATATTAACGCTTACAATTTTAACAAGCTTCGTC
TCAGTCAGGAG
Features (pLannotate 1.2.2; 8 found; start..end, strand, type, name):
      1..452     +  promoter       hsp70 promoter: Drosophila melanogaster hsp70Bb promoter
    542..1669    +  CDS            TK: KITH_HHV11 - Experimental evidence at protein level: Swiss-Prot protein existence level 1. Catalyzes the transfer of the gamma-phospho group of ATP to thymidine to generate dTMP in the salvage pathway of pyrimidine synthesis. The dTMP serves as a substrate for DNA polymerase during viral DNA replication. Allows the virus to be reactivated and to grow in non-proliferative cells lacking a high concentration of phosphorylated nucleic acid precursors. From Human herpesvirus 1 (strain 17) (HHV-1) (Human herpes simplex virus 1). Used in molecular biology as a selectable marker to identify transfecte
   1677..1724    +  polyA_signal   HSV TK poly(A) signal: herpes simplex virus thymidine kinase polyadenylation signal (Cole and Stacy, 1985)
   1844..2432    -  rep_origin     ori: high-copy-number ColE1/pMB1/pBR322/pUC origin of replication
   2547..2649    +  promoter       cat promoter: promoter of the E. coli cat gene encoding chloramphenicol acetyltransferase
   2650..3463    +  CDS            KanR (fragment): aminoglycoside phosphotransferase; aph(3')-Ia; confers resistance to kanamycin in bacteria or G418 (Geneticin®) in eukaryotes
   3551..3568    -  promoter       tet promoter (fragment): E. coli promoter for tetracycline efflux protein gene
   3579..4034    +  rep_origin     f1 ori (sequence partly withheld): f1 bacteriophage origin of replication; arrow indicates direction of (+) strand synthesis
