[The description below was written by a language model from this plasmid's Addgene catalogue record and pLannotate feature annotations shown in this document.]
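Description:
pHSP70B-CP6-TK is a small synthetic-biology plasmid (about 4.1 kb) built in the pColE1_Alpha2 backbone, an "Alpha2" position vector, which suggests a modular, hierarchical assembly system. It is maintained in E. coli at high copy through a ColE1/pUC-type origin and selected with kanamycin. The resistance gene is an aph(3')-Ia aminoglycoside phosphotransferase, annotated as driven by the cat promoter. An f1 bacteriophage origin and a short tet promoter fragment are also annotated in the backbone.

The roughly 1.7 kb insert, catalogued as a "Basic Selection Vector", is a single transcription unit for drug-based counterselection. The Drosophila melanogaster hsp70Bb promoter sits upstream of the herpes simplex virus 1 thymidine kinase coding sequence, which is followed by the HSV TK polyadenylation signal. A gap of about 90 bp between the promoter and the coding sequence is unannotated. The "CP6" element in the name may lie there, but the record does not define it. HSV thymidine kinase phosphorylates nucleoside analogues such as ganciclovir and acyclovir into toxic products, so organisms or cells expressing the cassette become sensitive to these drugs and can be selected against.

According to the record, this is the basic version of the sensitivity cassette. It lacks a physical (visible) marker and an attB site, so it carries no element for site-specific integration on its own. It appears intended as a building block to be combined with other modules. The associated work concerns multiplexed drug-based selection and counterselection for genetic manipulation in Drosophila.
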