Addgene plasmid #165881: pHSP70B-CP6-TK
Purpose: Basic ganciclovir or acyclovir sensitvity cassette in Alpha2, lacks physical marker or attB site
Depositing lab: Koen Venken. Depositing organization: Baylor College of Medicine. Publication: Multiplexed drug-based selection and counterselection genetic manipulations in Drosophila. Matinyan N, Karkhanis MS, Gonzalez Y, Jain A, Saltzman A, Malovannaya A, Sarrion-Perdigones A, Dierick HA, Venken KJT. Cell Rep. 2021 Sep 14;36(11):109700. doi: 10.1016/j.celrep.2021.109700. PubMed 34525356.
Backbone
  Vector backbone: pColE1_Alpha2
  Backbone size w/o insert (bp): 2327
  Vector type: Synthetic Biology
Growth in bacteria
  Bacterial resistance: Kanamycin, 50 μg/mL
  Growth temperature: 37°C
  Growth strain: DH10B
  Copy number: High Copy
Gene/Insert
  Gene/Insert name: Basic Selection Vector
  Species: Synthetic
  Insert size (bp): 1732
  Cloning method: Restriction Enzyme; 5′ cloning site Unknown (unknown if destroyed)
Terms and licenses: Academic/Nonprofit Terms; Industry Terms: Not Available to Industry
Depositor comments: Alpha2
How to cite: pHSP70B-CP6-TK was a gift from Koen Venken (Addgene plasmid # 165881 ; http://n2t.net/addgene:165881 ; RRID:Addgene_165881)
